>Addgene plasmid #228601 | pR-mBeRFP | addgene full sequence | sequence record 454230 | Addgene NGS Result
CGGTTGGGAAGCCTCCACAGAGATGCTGTACCCAGCTGACGGAGGTCTGGAAGGAAGAGACTACATGGCT
CTGAAGCTCGTGGGCGGGGGCCACCTGATCTGCAACGCCAAGACCACATACAGATCCAAGAAACCCGCTA
AGAACCTCAAGATGCCCGGCGTCTACTATGTGGACAGGAGACTGGAAAGAATCAAGGAGGCCGACAAAGA
GACAAGCGTCGAGCAGCACGAGGTGGCTGTGGCCAGATACTGCGACCTCCCTAGCAAACTGGGGCACAAA
GGCTCCATGTCTTCATAATTGAAGACGAATTCTAGATAATGAATTCTGAAACATAAAATGAATGCAATTG
TTGTTGTTAACTTGTTTATTGCAGCTTATAATGGTTACAAATAAAGCAATAGCATCACAAATTTCACAAA
TAAAGCATTTTTTTCACTGCATTCTAGTTGTGGTTTGTCCAAACTCATCAATGTATCTTAAGGCGTAAAT
TGTAAGCGTTAATATTTTGTTAAAATTCGCGTTAAATTTTTGTTAAATCAGCTCATTTTTTAACCAATAG
GCCGAAATCGGCAAAATCCCTTATAAATCAAAAGAATAGACCGAGATAGGGT
[37 nt withheld, positions 613-649]
AAAGAACGTGGACTCCAACGTCAAAGG
[49 nt withheld, positions 677-725]
T
[91 nt withheld, positions 727-817]
G
[124 nt withheld, positions 819-942]
CAGTACTTAAAGGAAGAGTCCTGAGGCGGAAAGAACCAGCTGTGGAATGTGTGTCAGTTAGGGTGTGGAA
AGTCCCCAGGCTCCCCAGCAGGCAGAAGTATGCAAAGCATGCATCTCAATTAGTCAGCAACCATAGTCCC
GCCCCTAACTCCGCCCATCCCGCCCCTAACTCCGCCCAGTTCCGCCCATTCTCCGCCCCATGGCTGACTA
ATTTTTTTTATTTATGCAGAGGCCGAGGCCGCCTCGGCCTCTGAGCTATTCCAGAAGTAGTGAGGAGGCT
TTTTTGGAGGCCTAGGCTTTTGCAAAGATCGATCAAGAGACAGGATGAGGATCGTTTCGCATGATTGAAC
AAGATGGATTGCACGCAGGTTCTCCGGCCGCTTGGGTGGAGAGGCTATTCGGCTATGACTGGGCACAACA
GACAATCGGCTGCTCTGATGCCGCCGTGTTCCGGCTGTCAGCGCAGGGGCGCCCGGTTCTTTTTGTCAAG
ACCGACCTGTCCGGTGCCCTGAATGAACTGCAAGACGAGGCAGCGCGGCTATCGTGGCTGGCCACGACGG
GCGTTCCTTGCGCAGCTGTGCTCGACGTTGTCACTGAAGCGGGAAGGGACTGGCTGCTATTGGGCGAAGT
GCCGGGGCAGGATCTCCTGTCATCTCACCTTGCTCCTGCCGAGAAAGTATCCATCATGGCTGATGCAATG
CGGCGGCTGCATACGCTTGATCCGGCTACCTGCCCATTCGACCACCAAGCGAAACATCGCATCGAGCGAG
CACGTACTCGGATGGAAGCCGGTCTTGTCGATCAGGATGATCTGGACGAAGAGCATCAGGGGCTCGCGCC
AGCCGAACTGTTCGCCAGGCTCAAGGCGAGCATGCCCGACGGCGAGGATCTCGTCGTGACCCATGGCGAT
GCCTGCTTGCCGAATATCATGGTGGAAAATGGCCGCTTTTCTGGATTCATCGACTGTGGCCGGCTGGGTG
TGGCGGACCGCTATCAGGACATAGCGTTGGCTACCCGTGATATTGCTGAAGAGCTTGGCGGCGAATGGGC
TGACCGCTTCCTCGTGCTTTACGGTATCGCCGCTCCCGATTCGCAGCGCATCGCCTTCTATCGCCTTCTT
GACGAGTTCTTCTGAGCGGGACTCTGGGGTTCGAAATGACCGACCAAGCGACGCCCAACCTGCCATCACG
AGATTTCGATTCCACCGCCGCCTTCTATGAAAGGTTGGGCTTCGGAATCGTTTTCCGGGACGCCGGCTGG
ATGATCCTCCAGCGCGGGGATCTCATGCTGGAGTTCTTCGCCCACCCTAGGGGGAGGCTAACTGAAACAC
GGAAGGAGACAATACCGGAAGGAACCCGCGCTATGACGGCAATAAAAAGACAGAATAAAACGCACGGTGT
TGGGTCGTTTGTTCATAAACGCGGTTCGTTCCACTGAGCGTCAGACCCCGTAGAAAAGATCAAAGGATCT
TCTTGAGATCCTTTTTTTCTGCGCGTAATCTGCTGCTTGCAAACAAAAAAACCACCGCTACCAGCGGTGG
TTTGTTTGCCGGATCAAGAGCTACCAACTCTTTTTCCGAAGGTAACTGGCTTCAGCAGAGCGCAGATACC
AAATACTGTTCTTCTAGTGTAGCCGTAGTTAGGCCACCACTTCAAGAACTCTGTAGCACCGCCTACATAC
CTCGCTCTGCTAATCCTGTTACCAGTGGCTGCTGCCAGTGGCGATAAGTCGTGTCTTACCGGGTTGGACT
CAAGACGATAGTTACCGGATAAGGCGCAGCGGTCGGGCTGAACGGGGGGTTCGTGCACACAGCCCAGCTT
GGAGCGAACGACCTACACCGAACTGAGATACCTACAGCGTGAGCTATGAGAAAGCGCCACGCTTCCCGAA
GGGAGAAAGGCGGACAGGTATCCGGTAAGCGGCAGGGTCGGAACAGGAGAGCGCACGAGGGAGCTTCCAG
GGGGAAACGCCTGGTATCTTTATAGTCCTGTCGGGTTTCGCCACCTCTGACTTGAGCGTCGATTTTTGTG
ATGCTCGTCAGGGGGGCGGAGCCTATGGAAAAACGCCAGCAACGCGGCCTTTTTACGGTTCCTGGCCTTT
TGCTGGCCTTTTGCTCACATGTTCTTTCCTGCGTTATCCCCTGATTCTGTGGATAACCGTATTACCGCCA
TGCATTAGTTATTAATAGTAATCAATTACGGGGTCATTAGTTCATAGCCCATATATGGAGTTCCGGCTAG
CCGTTACATAACTTACGGTAAATGGCCCGCCTGGCTGACCGCCCAACGACCCCCGCCCATTGACGTCAAT
AATGACGTATGTTCCCATAGTAACGCCAATAGGGACTTTCCATTGACGTCAATGGGTGGAGTATTTACGG
TAAACTGCCCACTTGGCAGTACATCAAGTGTATCATATGCCAAGTACGCCCCCTATTGACGTCAATGACG
GTAAATGGCCCGCCTGGCATTATGCCCAGTACATGACCTTATGGGACTTTCCTACTTGGCAGTACATCTA
CGTATTAGTCATCGCTATTACCATGGTGATGCGGTTTTGGCAGTACATCAATGGGCGTGGATAGCGGTTT
GACTCACGGGGATTTCCAAGTCTCCACCCCATTGACGTCAATGGGAGTTTGTTTTGGCACCAAAATCAAC
GGGACTTTCCAAAATGTCGTAACAACTCCGCCCCATTGACGCAAATGGGCGGTAGGCGTGTACGGTGGGA
GGTCTATATAAGCAGAGCTACCGCTGATCAGCCTCGTGCTTACTGGCTTATCGAAATGGATCCGCCGCCA
CCATGGTGTCTAAGGGCGAAGAGCTGATTAAGGAGAACATGCATATGAAGCTGTACATGGAGGGCACCGT
GAACAACCACCACTTCAAGTGCACATCCGAGGGCGAAGGCAAGCCCTACGAGGGCACCCAGACCATGAGA
ATCAAGGTGGTCGAGGGCGGCCCTCTCCCCTTCGCCTTCGACATCCTGGCTACCAGCTTCATGTACGGCA
GCAAAACCTTCATCAACCACACCCAGGGCATCCCCGACTTCTTTAAGCAGTCCTTCCCTGAGGGCTTCAC
ATGGGAGAGATCCACCACATACGAGGACGGGGGCGTGCTGACCGCTACCCAGGACACCAGCCTCCAGGAC
GGCTGCCTCATCTACAACGTCAAGATCAGAGGGGTGAACTTCCCATCCAACGGCCCTGTGATGCAGAAGA
AAACACT
Features (pLannotate 1.2.2; 10 found; start..end, strand, type, name):
    359..480     +  polyA_signal   SV40 poly(A) signal: SV40 polyadenylation signal
    514..942     -  rep_origin     f1 ori (sequence partly withheld): f1 bacteriophage origin of replication; arrow indicates direction of (+) strand synthesis
   1030..1240    +  promoter       SV40 promoter: SV40 early promoter
   1283..2077    +  CDS            NeoR/KanR: aminoglycoside phosphotransferase from Tn5; aph(3')-II (or nptII); confers resistance to neomycin, kanamycin, and G418 (Geneticin®)
   2098..2250    +  CDS            ble (fragment): BLE_KLEPN - Experimental evidence at protein level: Swiss-Prot protein existence level 1. Binding protein with a strong affinity to the bleomycin family of antibiotics. Binds to CL990; an antimitotic-antibiotic compound. From Klebsiella pneumoniae.
   2309..2356    +  polyA_signal   HSV TK poly(A) signal: herpes simplex virus thymidine kinase polyadenylation signal (Cole and Stacy, 1985)
   2415..3003    +  rep_origin     ori: high-copy-number ColE1/pMB1/pBR322/pUC origin of replication
   3184..3487    +  enhancer       CMV enhancer: human cytomegalovirus immediate early enhancer
   3488..3691    +  promoter       CMV promoter: human cytomegalovirus (CMV) immediate early promoter
   3745..280     +  CDS            mBeRFP (across the origin): mBeRFP is a basic (constitutively fluorescent) long stokes shift fluorescent protein published in 2013, derived from Entacmaea quadricolor. It is reported to be a somewhat slowly-maturing monomer with moderate acid sensitivity.
