[The description below was written by a language model from this plasmid's Addgene catalogue record and pLannotate feature annotations shown in this document.]
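Description:
pR-mBeRFP is a 4,169-nt mammalian expression plasmid built on the pReceiver backbone, carrying the fluorescent protein mBeRFP as a building block for MuSIC fluorescence barcodes. It replicates in E. coli from a high-copy ColE1/pUC-type origin and is selected with kanamycin. The resistance gene is the Tn5 aminoglycoside phosphotransferase (NeoR/KanR), placed downstream of an SV40 early promoter and followed by an HSV TK polyadenylation signal. This arrangement should also allow G418 selection in mammalian cells, although the record does not describe that use. A short fragment of a bleomycin-binding protein gene is annotated just after NeoR/KanR; it is probably a remnant of the Tn5 region rather than a working marker. An f1 bacteriophage origin is also present.

The payload is a single transcription unit: the human cytomegalovirus immediate-early enhancer and promoter drive the 705-bp mBeRFP coding sequence, which spans the numbering origin of the circular sequence and ends ahead of an SV40 polyadenylation signal. mBeRFP is a monomeric, constitutively fluorescent red protein derived from Entacmaea quadricolor with a long Stokes shift, reported to mature somewhat slowly and to be moderately acid-sensitive. The insert is synthetic and was installed by Golden Gate assembly. Silent mutations were introduced to remove restriction sites needed for cloning, leaving the protein sequence unchanged. No tags or fusion partners are annotated.

The stated purpose is mammalian expression of mBeRFP for MuSIC barcode construction, an approach in which genetically encoded fluorescent protein barcodes are used for single-cell analysis by spectral flow cytometry.
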