Addgene plasmid #228601: pR-mBeRFP
Purpose: Mammalian expression of mBeRFP, for MuSIC barcode construction
Depositing lab: Marc Birtwistle. Depositing organization: Clemson University. Publication: Genetically Encoded Fluorescence Barcodes Allow for Single-Cell Analysis via Spectral Flow Cytometry. Lu X, Pritko DJ, Abravanel ME, Huggins JR, Ogunleye O, Biswas T, Ashy KC, Woods SK, Livingston MWT, Blenner MA, Birtwistle MR. ACS Synth Biol. 2025 May 16;14(5):1533-1548. doi: 10.1021/acssynbio.4c00807. Epub 2025 May 6. PubMed 40326708.
Backbone
  Vector backbone: pReceiver
  Backbone manufacturer: Birtwistle lab
  Vector type: Mammalian Expression
Growth in bacteria
  Bacterial resistance: Kanamycin, 50 μg/mL
  Growth temperature: 37°C
  Growth strain: DH5alpha
  Copy number: High Copy
Gene/Insert
  Gene/Insert name: mBeRFP
  Species: Synthetic
  Insert size (bp): 705
  Mutation: We introduced some silent mutations to avoid essential restriction enzyme sites.
  Promoter: CMV
  Cloning method: Golden Gate
Terms and licenses: Academic/Nonprofit Terms; Industry Terms: Not Available to Industry
Depositor comments: Please visit https://doi.org/10.1101/2024.10.23.619855 for bioRxiv preprint.
How to cite: pR-mBeRFP was a gift from Marc Birtwistle (Addgene plasmid # 228601 ; http://n2t.net/addgene:228601 ; RRID:Addgene_228601)
